Addgene plasmid #147213: pAc5.1A-DmXRN1-W1345A-dsRNAres-V5His6_P
Purpose: Insect Expression of DmXRN1-W1345A-dsRNAres
Depositing lab: Elisa Izaurralde. Depositing organization: Max Planck Institute for Developmental Biology. Publication: A direct interaction between DCP1 and XRN1 couples mRNA decapping to 5' exonucleolytic degradation. Braun JE, Truffault V, Boland A, Huntzinger E, Chang CT, Haas G, Weichenrieder O, Coles M, Izaurralde E. Nat Struct Mol Biol. 2012 Dec;19(12):1324-31. doi: 10.1038/nsmb.2413. Epub 2012 Nov 11. PubMed 23142987.
Backbone
  Vector backbone: Unknown
  Vector type: Insect Expression
Growth in bacteria
  Bacterial resistance: Ampicillin, 100 μg/mL
  Growth temperature: 37°C
  Growth strain: DH5alpha
  Copy number: Low Copy
Gene/Insert
  Gene/Insert name: DmXRN1-W1345A-dsRNAres (alt name: pacman)
  Species: D. melanogaster (fly)
  Mutation: one silent mtuation compared to the sequence given by NCBI:NM_078684 variant A
  Entrez Gene: pcm (a.k.a. Dmel_CG3291, CG3291, DmXrn1, Dmel\CG3291, Pcm, XRN1, XRN1/pcm, Xrn1, Xrn1p)
  Cloning method: Unknown
Terms and licenses: Academic/Nonprofit Terms; Industry Terms: Not Available to Industry
Depositor comments: Plasmids from this collection were made available to the research community and donated after the lab closed. Please note that the sequence provided by the depositing laboratory may be theoretical/predicted or based on Sanger sequencing results. There may be discrepancies between sequencing results obtained by Addgene and the depositor sequence. If an Addgene verified sequence is not available, please contact before placing your order to request that our lab fully sequence the plasmid.
How to cite: pAc5.1A-DmXRN1-W1345A-dsRNAres-V5His6_P was a gift from Elisa Izaurralde (Addgene plasmid # 147213 ; http://n2t.net/addgene:147213 ; RRID:Addgene_147213)
