[The description below was written by a language model from this plasmid's Addgene catalogue record and pLannotate feature annotations shown in this document.]
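Description:
pAc5.1A-DmXRN1-W1345A-dsRNAres-V5His6_P is an insect-cell expression plasmid of about 10.2 kb that produces a mutant, RNAi-resistant form of the Drosophila melanogaster 5'-to-3' exoribonuclease XRN1 (the pacman/pcm gene product). The catalogue lists the backbone as unknown, although the construct name and the annotated parts point to a pAc5.1-type vector. In bacteria it is maintained through a ColE1/pMB1-family origin and selected with ampicillin via the β-lactamase gene and its own promoter. The record lists it as low copy even though the origin is annotated as a high-copy type. No selectable marker for insect cells is annotated.

Expression is driven by the Drosophila actin 5C promoter, a strong constitutive promoter used in fly cell lines. The roughly 4.9 kb interval between this promoter and the V5 epitope tag is not annotated but corresponds to the position of the XRN1 coding sequence. The V5 tag lies downstream of the insert and is followed by an SV40 polyadenylation signal. The name also indicates a His6 tag, which the feature table does not list separately. The short matches to KA2, SV40 large T antigen and the tetracycline resistance gene are fragments, most likely incidental similarity or backbone remnants rather than functional elements.

The name indicates a W1345A substitution and a "dsRNAres" design, meaning the coding sequence is presumably altered so that it escapes dsRNA-mediated knockdown of the endogenous transcript. The record's mutation field notes only one silent change relative to the reference transcript. Such a construct suits complementation experiments in which endogenous XRN1 is depleted and the tagged mutant re-expressed. The associated work concerns the DCP1–XRN1 interaction, which links mRNA decapping to 5' exonucleolytic decay.
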