Features (pLannotate 1.2.2; 9 found; start..end, strand, type, name):
     56..2568    +  promoter       Ac5 promoter: Drosophila melanogaster actin 5C promoter
   7016..7033    -  CDS            KA2 (fragment): first 150 residues of the mouse kainate receptor subunit 2 mediates targeting to the neuronal soma (Shemesh et al., 2017)
   7496..7537    +  CDS            V5 tag: epitope tag from simian virus 5
   7637..7771    -  polyA_signal   SV40 poly(A) signal: SV40 polyadenylation signal
   7794..7878    -  CDS            large T antigen (fragment): large T antigen from SV40 (simian virus 40)
   7879..8349    +  CDS            TcR (fragment): tetracycline efflux protein; tet; confers resistance to tetracycline
   8393..8981    -  rep_origin     ori: high-copy-number ColE1/pMB1/pBR322/pUC origin of replication
   9152..10012   -  CDS            AmpR: β-lactamase; bla; confers resistance to ampicillin, carbenicillin, and related antibiotics
  10013..10117   -  promoter       AmpR promoter: bla
>Addgene plasmid #147213 | pAc5.1A-DmXRN1-W1345A-dsRNAres-V5His6_P | depositor full sequence | sequence record 289660 | Full Sequence
CTTCAAGGAATTAATTCTATATTCTAAAAACACAAATGATACTTCTAAAAAAAATCATGAATGGCATCAA
CTCTGAATCAAATCTTTGCAGATGCACCTACTTCTCATTTCCACTGTCACATCATTTTTCCAGATCTCGC
TGCCTGTTATGTGGCCCACAAACCAAGACACGTTTTATGGCCATTAAAGCTGGCTGATCGTCGCCAAACA
CCAAATACATATCAATATGTACATTCGAGAAAGAAGCGATCAAAGAAGCGTCTTCGGGCGAGTAGGAGAA
TGCGGAGGAGAAGGAGAACGAGCTGATCTAGTATCTCTCCACAATCCAATGCCAACTGACCAACTGGCCA
TATTCGGAGCAATTTGAAGCCAATTTCCATCGCCTGGCGATCGCTCCATTCTTGGCTATATGTTTTTCAC
CGTTCCCGGGGCCATTTTCAAAGACTCGTCGGTAAGATAAGATTGTGTCACTCGCTGTCTCTCTTCATTT
GTCGAAGAATGCTGAGGAATTTCGCGATGACGTCGGCGAGTATTTTGAAGAATGAGAATAATTTGTATTT
ATACGAAAATCAGTTAGTGGAATTTTCTACAAAAACATGTTATCTATAGATAATTTTGTTGCAAAATATG
TTGACTATGACAAAGATTGTATGTATATACCTTTAATGTATTCTCATTTTCTTATGTATTTATAATGGCA
ATGATGATACTGATGATATTTTAAGATGATGCCAGACCACAGGCTGATTTCTGCGTCTTTTGCCGAACGC
AGTGCATGTGCGGTTGTTGTTTTTTGGAATAGTTTCAATTTTCGGACTGTCCGCTTTGATTTCAGTTTCT
TGGCTTATTCAAAAAGCAAAGTAAAGCCAAAAAAGCGAGATGGCAATACCAAATGCGGCAAAACGGTAGT
GGAAGGAAAGGGGTGCGGGGCAGCGGAAGGAAGGGTGGGGCGGGGCGTGGCGGGGTCTGTGGCTGGGCGC
GACGTCACCGACGTTGGAGCCACTCCTTTGACCATGTGTGCGTGTGTGTATTATTCGTGTCTCGCCACTC
GCCGGTTGTTTTTTTCTTTTTATCTCGCTCTCTCTAGCGCCATCTCGTACGCATGCTCAACGCACCGCAT
GTTGCCGTGTCCTTTATGCGTCATTTTGGCTCGAAATAGGCAATTATTTAAACAAAGATTAGTCAACGAA
AACGCTAAAATAAATAAGTCTACAATATGGTTACTTATTGCCATGTGTGTGCAGCCAACGATAGCAACAA
AAGCAACAACACAGTGGCTTTCCCTCTTTCACTTTTTGTTTGCAAGCGCGTGCGAGCAAGACGGCACGAC
CGGCAAACGCAATTACGCTGACAAAGAGCAGACGAAGTTTTGGCCGAAAAACATCAAGGCGCCTGATACG
AATGCATTTGCAATAACAATTGCGATATTTAATATTGTTTATGAAGCTGTTTGACTTCAAAACACACAAA
AAAAAAAATAAAACAAATTATTTGAAAGAGAATTAGGAATCGGACAGCTTATCGTTACGGGCTAACAGCA
CACCGAGACGAAATAGCTTACCTGACGTCACAGCCTCTGGAAGAACTGCCGCCAAGCAGAGAGAGAGAGA
AAAAGAGGGAGAGCAGCTTAGACCGCATGTGCTTGTGTGTGAGGCGTCTCTCTCTTCGTCTCCTGTTTGC
GCAAACGCATAGACTGCACTGAGAAAATCGATTACCTATTTTTTATGAATGAATATTTGCACTATTACTA
TTCAAAACTATTAAGATAGCAATCACATTCAATAGCCAAATACTATACCACCTGAGCGATGCAACGAAAT
GATCAATTTGAGCAAAAATGCTGCATATTTAGGACGGCATCATTATAGAAATGCTTCTTGCTGTGTACTT
TTCTCTCGTCTGGCAGCTGTTTCGCCGTTATTGTTAAAACCGGCTTAAGTTAGGTGTGTTTTCTACGACT
AGTGATGCCCCTACTAGAAGATGTGTGTTGCACAAATGTCCCTGAATAACCAATTTGAAGTGCAGATAGC
AGTAAACGTAAGCTAATATGAATATTATTTAACTGTAATGTTTTAATATCGCTGGACATTACTAATAAAC
CCACTATAAACACATGTACATATGTATGTTTTGGCATACAATGAGTAGTTGGGGAAAAAATGTGTAAAAG
CACCGTGACCATCACAGCATAAAGATAACCAGCTGAAGTATCGAATATGAGTAACCCCCAAATTGAATCA
CATGCCGCAACTGATAGGACCCATGGAAGTACACTCTTCATGGCGATATACAAGACACACACAAGCACGA
ACACCCAGTTGCGGAGGAAATTCTCCGTAAATGAAAACCCAATCGGCGAACAATTCATACCCATATATGG
TAAAAGTTTTGAACGCGACTTGAGAGCGGAGAGCATTGCGGCTGATAAGGTTTTAGCGCTAAGCGGGCTT
TATAAAACGGGCTGCGGGACCAGTTTTCATATCACTACCGTTTGAGTTCTTGTGCTGTGTGGATACTCCT
CCCGACACAAAGCCGCTCCATCAGCCAGCAGTCGTCTAATCCAGAGACCCCGGATCGGGGTACCTACTAG
TCCAGTGTGGTGGAATTCTGCAGATATCCAGCACAGTGGCGGCCGCCCAACATGGGTGTACCGAAATTTT
TCCGATATATATCGGAACGCTACCCCTGTCTGTCGGAGCTGGCCCGTGAACATTGTATTCCGGAATTTGA
TAACCTGTATCTGGATATGAATGGAATCGTGCATAATTGTAGCCACCCCGATGATAATAATATTCATTTC
CATCTTGAAGAAGAACAAATCTTTCAAGAGATATTTAATTATGTTGATAAACTTTTTTATCTAATTAAAC
CCCAACGGCTGTTTTTTCTGAGCGTAGATGGCGTCGCCCCGCGCGCGAAAATGAATCAACAACGATCGCG
CCGTTTTCGCACCGCCCGGGAAGCCGAACAACAAGAAGCGAAAGCCGCGCAACGCGGGGAACTGCGCGAA
CATGAACGGTTTGATAGTAATTGTATCACCCCCGGGACGGAGTTTATGGTCCGCCTCCAAGAAGGCCTCC
GAGCGTTCCTGAAGACCAAAATCAGCACCGACCCACTCTGGCAACGCTGTACGGTCATTCTGAGCGGACA
AGAAGCCCCGGGAGAAGGAGAACATAAAATTATGGATTATATCCGCTATATGAAAACCCAACCCGATTAC
GACCCGAACACGCGGCATTGTCTCTATGGATTGGATGCGGACTTGATAATCCTCGGACTGTGTACGCATG
AACTCCATTTTGTCGTCCTCCGAGAAGAAGTGAAATTTGGCCGAAATGTGAAACGGACGTCAGTCGAAGA
AACCCGATTTTTTCTCCTCCATCTCGGCCTCCTGCGCGAGTACCTCGAGCTGGAGTTCGACGCCCTGAGA
ACAGACGAGCACAAATTGGACATTGCGCAGCTTATCGACGACTGGGTGCTGATGGGCTTTTTGGTCGGCA
ACGACTTCATTCCCCACCTGCCGTGCCTGCACATTTCATCAAATGCACTGCCGCTGCTCTACCGCACCTA
CATCGGCATTTACCCGACCCTCGGCGGCAACATCAACGAGAACGGCAAGCTCAACCTGCGCCGCTTGCAG
ATTTTCATATCGGCCCTCACCGAGGTGGAGCTGGATCACTTCAAGGAGCACGCCGACGACTTGAAGTACA
TGAACAACAAATCAGAGGCGTTCGACATGGACGTCGGCGAGATCACCGAGTCTCAAAACCTCGACTCCGA
TCTCGGAGCCCTCATCAACAAGAGCATGCTGCTCTACGATGACGACAGCGAGGAGGACTGCTCCGACGAG
AACGCGGTTCTTCTGAAGGAGTTCCAGAACTACAAGCGAAACTTCTACCGCAACAAGTTCAAGCGTGATC
CGAATGATGAACTGATCGAGGAACTGTGCCACCACTACGTCAATGCGCTGCAGTGGGTGCTCGACTACTA
CTACCGTGGCGTGCAGTCCTGGGACTGGTACTATCCCTTCCACTACACTCCATTCATCAGCGACCTCAAG
AACATCGAGCAGGTGGAGATCGCCTTCCACATGGGCACGCCCTTTCTGCCATTCCAGCAGCTTCTGGCGG
TACTGCCGGCGGCCAGTGCAAAGCTTCTCCCTGTCGCCTACCACGACCTCATGCTGCTGCCGACCAGCCC
GCTGGCCGAGTTCTATCCACTGGAGTTCGAGAGCGACCTCAATGGCAAGAAACACGATTGGGAGGCGGTT
GTGCTGATACCCTTCATCGATGAGGGTCGGCTGCTGGCCGCTATGCTGCCATGCGAGGCTCAGCTGTCGC
TGGAGGAGCGCGAACGCAACCGACACGGTCCCATGTATGTGTACAAATACAGTACGGTGGCGCAGGGTCC
CATGCCAGCGTATCCACCGCTGAGGGCTCTTCCCGTGCTCTACTGCACGGAGGTGGCCAAGTGGTCGCAC
GAAATCGCAGTCAATCTGCCGTACAGCGTGTGCATCGAGCTACCAAATGCGGCGAGAACCGTTTTCTTCC
CGGGATTTCCCACCATGCAGCATCTGCCCTTCGATTTCGAGCTGCGCAACGACCGCGTCAAGGTGTTCGA
ACAGGTCAGTCGCAACCAGAACATTGTGCTAAAACCACGCAAGCGCCAGCTGGAGGACACACTGACGGCG
GTGGCCTCCCAGTACCTCGGGAAGGTGATCCACGTCGGCTGGCCGCATCTCGTCAAGGCGATAGTGGTGC
GCGTGGCCACGCGAGATCAGCGCGTCGACAGCGAGGGAATCACGCTAAACGATTCGCGGCGTTTCGACTC
GGAATGCAAGGCACTGCAGGAACACTTTATCAATCGTATGGGAATACAGTTTGCCAACTATGATGTGCTC
GTCTATGTGCGCACCTTTGCCGGCAATTCGACGGAGTTCCGCGACAAGGGGGCATTGATGGTGCGCGACT
CGTGGAGCAGCTCCGTCACCGGCTATCCAGCCCAGGGCGTGGTGGCCGATCTGACTGTGTGGGAAAGAAT
GCGCAAGAATTTCCTCAACGTGGAGCACTACTTCCCCGTTGGCAGCACGATCTTCTTGATCACGGATCCG
TATTACGGCAGCGAGGGAACTGTGCAGGACCCACGGCTGGCCTACACCAACGGCCGGATTCAAGTCAGCA
TCATGGTGCGACCGGAACCGAAAGTAAATGCGGCACGTCAGCTGCAGGAAGAGCGGGACCGGGACTATCT
GAGCACCTTCCAGGTCTGCAACTTGCTCCGAATCAGTGGCCGCACCCTGGGACGCCTAAGTGGCACCGTG
TGGGTGGTGCTCGGTCCGCGGCGTCAGAAGATGGAAAACGTGACCAAGCACAACATTGGCCTGCAGCTCA
AGTATCCGCGGCAGAACGAGGAGCGTGCCGGATACTGCTTCCGCACGAACAACCAGTGGTACTACTCCAG
CCTGGCCGTGGATCTGATGCGTAACTATTGCCAGCGTTACCCAGACGTTATCGACTTCTTTGGCGACTCC
AACGATCGCGCCGAGTTCGTATTCGAACAGGACGTGTTCCCCAATGCGGTTGGCCATCGCCGCGTCGAGG
AACTGGCCAACTGGGTGCGCCAGCAGCCGCACATGAAAGTGGAGCGCATCTCTTGCGGCTCCAAGACGGT
CTGCCGCGAGACCATCGAACTGCTGATAGCCGCCGTCGACGACCTGCGCTCACTGCCCGTCAAGCACGTT
AAACTGCAGGTGAAGCCGCACTTGCTCATCAAGCCCAATGTCACACTGCCAGATGTCTACCGATCAAAGC
GCCCGGTGCGTCTCTTCGATCGCGTCGTAATCGTACGCACCATTTACATGGTGCCCGTGGGCACTAAGGG
CACCGTGATTGGCATTCATCCCGTTACGGACCCCAACCCGGTCCGCCTGGAGTGCGTCCATGCTGTCGAC
ACGTTCTGCAAGGTGCTGTTCGACAGCCCCGTTCCGAACTGCAACAACATCCATGGCATCGCCGAAGACC
GAGTTTACAAGGTGCCCGAAATTGCCCTGGTGATCATCAAGACGGATGAGGAAGGAAAGAAGCAGAACGA
CTGCGAACTGCCGGTGAGGGATCCTCAGCCGAACCAGGCACAGGACGAGCCAGTCCGCGCGACCAGCAGT
CGCTATGTGACCGCCGCAGGGTCCACCTCGGTCCCGATCACGATGAAGACCCAAATTAGCGACGAATTCG
TCAAGACGCGTAGCGATCCGATAGCCCGTACGGATTCGTACAAGCCATCGTCGGAGCCAAAACCGGTGCC
GGTGCCGGAGCAGATTACCAACTGGCGGGAACGCGTCAGTACGCCAACAAACAAACCGCAGCCTGCGCCA
AATAATTGGCGCATAAATCGGTCTTCATCACGTCAACAGGGCGGTAGTATTTTTGTTGCTCCGCCCACAA
AAACTCCTGATGCAGCTGCAAGCACTGCTTCCACTGCATTCACCGCAGCCTCGTCCGCAACGCTGACTCC
TCTGGATCAGACCTTGGCGCTCATGTCGGTTTTGGGCGTGGGTGAGGACCAGAGCTCGCCGCCACTCCAG
GAGGCGGTGCAGCAGCAACGTCCGCCACTACTTCAACAGCAAAGAGCTCCGTTTCCCGGACAAATGCCCA
ATCTACCCAAGCCACCGCTCTTCGCGCAGCAAGAGGCGCAGAAGCAGGAGGCGCTGCAGCAGGAGGCGCA
GCAGCAGGAGGCGCAGAAGAAGCAGCAGCAGGCGCATGCGCAAATGGAGCCTGAACGTATCAATAGCCAG
CATTTCTACAGAAGCGGCCAGACAGGAGCGGCGTTGAATCAGCCGCCATTGGGTGCTCCATCAAAAAGGC
AGTGGCATGAGTGGGTGCACCCGCGCATGCAGCACGCCAACGCATTCCACGCTGGCGTCAACAATGGATA
TCAGATGCGTCCCAAAAAGAATATAGCTGCGCAGAGCACCTTTAACAACAACGTGCACATGCACCTCCAG
CAACCATATTACCCGAATCAGCAGCAGCAGCAGCAGCAGCAGCAGCCACTCCAGCTGACGGAGATCAACA
ATGCGCCACCGCGATACTCAACGATCCAAGATTTTGTGCCCATACAGGCGTACCGTCCCAAGAAATTAAA
TCGCGTCCAACCAGCCGGTCGTCAGGACGTCGATGCCACCAAGAATCCTAGTCGTTCGCCTGTGTTGCAG
CAACCGACGAACGAGACTATAGACACAAAGGCCAGTTCTAGTCTTCCGGTACAATCAGCAGGCGAACAGG
TGATTGGACTGATGCAAACGCTTGAAATTAAGCCGGCTGCGTCGCAGTCCGAATCTGATGGGGTCTCAAC
AGGCAGTGCGAACGCGCCCACAGCAACGACATCATCCCAGGCGGTCAACCGAAGGAAGCATCGAGTGCCT
CGCATCGGAGCCAAGTTCGACTTGGAATACATACTGCCCGACTCCCCGCATCCAACTTCTAGAGGGCCCT
TCGAAGGTAAGCCTATCCCTAACCCTCTCCTCGGTCTCGATTCTACGCGTACCGGTCATCATCACCATCA
CCATTGAGTTTAAACCCGCTGATCAGCCTCGACTGTGCCTTCTAAGGCCTGAGCTCGCTGATCAGCCTCG
ATCGAGGATCCAGACATGATAAGATACATTGATGAGTTTGGACAAACCACAACTAGAATGCAGTGAAAAA
AATGCTTTATTTGTGAAATTTGTGATGCTATTGCTTTATTTGTAACCATTATAAGCTGCAATAAACAAGT
TAACAACAACAATTGCATTCATTTTATGTTTCAGGTTCAGGGGGAGGTGTGGGAGGTTTTTTAAAGCAAG
TAAAACCTCTACAAATGTGGTATGGCTGATTATGATCAGTCGACCGATGCCCTTGAGAGCCTTCAACCCA
GTCAGCTCCTTCCGGTGGGCGCGGGGCATGACTATCGTCGCCGCACTTATGACTGTCTTCTTTATCATGC
AACTCGTAGGACAGGTGCCGGCAGCGCTCTGGGTCATTTTCGGCGAGGACCGCTTTCGCTGGAGCGCGAC
GATGATCGGCCTGTCGCTTGCGGTATTCGGAATCTTGCACGCCCTCGCTCAAGCCTTCGTCACTGGTCCC
GCCACCAAACGTTTCGGCGAGAAGCAGGCCATTATCGCCGGCATGGCGGCCGACGCGCTGGGCTACGTCT
TGCTGGCGTTCGCGACGCGAGGCTGGATGGCCTTCCCCATTATGATTCTTCTCGCTTCCGGCGGCATCGG
GATGCCCGCGTTGCAGGCCATGCTGTCCAGGCAGGTAGATGACGACCATCAGGGACAGCTTCAAGGATCG
CTCGCGGCTCTTACCAGCCAGCAAAAGGCCAGGAACCGTAAAAAGGCCGCGTTGCTGGCGTTTTTCCATA
GGCTCCGCCCCCCTGACGAGCATCACAAAAATCGACGCTCAAGTCAGAGGTGGCGAAACCCGACAGGACT
ATAAAGATACCAGGCGTTTCCCCCTGGAAGCTCCCTCGTGCGCTCTCCTGTTCCGACCCTGCCGCTTACC
GGATACCTGTCCGCCTTTCTCCCTTCGGGAAGCGTGGCGCTTTCTCAATGCTCACGCTGTAGGTATCTCA
GTTCGGTGTAGGTCGTTCGCTCCAAGCTGGGCTGTGTGCACGAACCCCCCGTTCAGCCCGACCGCTGCGC
CTTATCCGGTAACTATCGTCTTGAGTCCAACCCGGTAAGACACGACTTATCGCCACTGGCAGCAGCCACT
GGTAACAGGATTAGCAGAGCGAGGTATGTAGGCGGTGCTACAGAGTTCTTGAAGTGGTGGCCTAACTACG
GCTACACTAGAAGGACAGTATTTGGTATCTGCGCTCTGCTGAAGCCAGTTACCTTCGGAAAAAGAGTTGG
TAGCTCTTGATCCGGCAAACAAACCACCGCTGGTAGCGGTGGTTTTTTTGTTTGCAAGCAGCAGATTACG
CGCAGAAAAAAAGGATCTCAAGAAGATCCTTTGATCTTTTCTACGGGGTCTGACGCTCAGTGGAACGAAA
ACTCACGTTAAGGGATTTTGGTCATGAGATTATCAAAAAGGATCTTCACCTAGATCCTTTTAAATTAAAA
ATGAAGTTTTAAATCAATCTAAAGTATATATGAGTAAACTTGGTCTGACAGTTACCAATGCTTAATCAGT
GAGGCACCTATCTCAGCGATCTGTCTATTTCGTTCATCCATAGTTGCCTGACTCCCCGTCGTGTAGATAA
CTACGATACGGGAGGGCTTACCATCTGGCCCCAGTGCTGCAATGATACCGCGAGACCCACGCTCACCGGC
TCCAGATTTATCAGCAATAAACCAGCCAGCCGGAAGGGCCGAGCGCAGAAGTGGTCCTGCAACTTTATCC
GCCTCCATCCAGTCTATTAATTGTTGCCGGGAAGCTAGAGTAAGTAGTTCGCCAGTTAATAGTTTGCGCA
ACGTTGTTGCCATTGCTGCAGGCATCGTGGTGTCACGCTCGTCGTTTGGTATGGCTTCATTCAGCTCCGG
TTCCCAACGATCAAGGCGAGTTACATGATCCCCCATGTTGTGCAAAAAAGCGGTTAGCTCCTTCGGTCCT
CCGATCGTTGTCAGAAGTAAGTTGGCCGCAGTGTTATCACTCATGGTTATGGCAGCACTGCATAATTCTC
TTACTGTCATGCCATCCGTAAGATGCTTTTCTGTGACTGGTGAGTACTCAACCAAGTCATTCTGAGAATA
GTGTATGCGGCGACCGAGTTGCTCTTGCCCGGCGTCAACACGGGATAATACCGCGCCACATAGCAGAACT
TTAAAAGTGCTCATCATTGGAAAACGTTCTTCGGGGCGAAAACTCTCAAGGATCTTACCGCTGTTGAGAT
CCAGTTCGATGTAACCCACTCGTGCACCCAACTGATCTTCAGCATCTTTTACTTTCACCAGCGTTTCTGG
GTGAGCAAAAACAGGAAGGCAAAATGCCGCAAAAAAGGGAATAAGGGCGACACGGAAATGTTGAATACTC
ATACTCTTCCTTTTTCAATATTATTGAAGCATTTATCAGGGTTATTGTCTCATGAGCGGATACATATTTG
AATGTATTTAGAAAAATAAACAAATAGGGGTTCCGCGCACATTTCCCCGAAAAGTGCCACCTGACGTCTA
AGAAACCATTATTATCATGACATTAACCTATAAAAATAGGCGTATCACGAGGCCCTTTCGT
